Addgene plasmid #232640: pCS2-Opto-Acvr1ba-P2A-Acvr2ba
Purpose: Optogenetic Nodal activators from Sako et al. 2016 (Cell Reports) separated by a P2A peptide for singe-transcript expression
Depositing lab: Katherine Rogers. Depositing organization: National Institute of Child Health and Human Development (NICHD). Publication: An optogenetic toolkit for robust activation of FGF, BMP, & Nodal signaling in zebrafish. Iannucci LE, Thomas VSM, Murphy MR, Donahue CET, Anderson WK, Rogers CE, Saul AJ, Rogers KW. bioRxiv [Preprint]. 2025 Apr 19:2025.04.17.649426. doi: 10.1101/2025.04.17.649426. PubMed 40568079.
Backbone
  Vector backbone: pCS2+
  Backbone size w/o insert (bp): 4095
  Total vector size (bp): 7437
Growth in bacteria
  Bacterial resistance: Ampicillin, 100 μg/mL
  Growth temperature: 37°C
  Growth strain: DH5alpha
  Copy number: High Copy
Gene/Insert
  Gene/Insert name: Acvr1ba + VfLOV domain and Acvr2ba + VfLOV domain
  Species: D. rerio (zebrafish); Vaucheria frigida
  Insert size (bp): 1893
Terms and licenses: Academic/Nonprofit Terms; Industry Terms: Not Available to Industry
Depositor comments: Based on the constructs first developed by Sako et al. 2016 (Cell Reports, https://doi.org/10.1016/j.celrep.2016.06.036) Please visit https://doi.org/10.1101/2025.04.17.649426 for bioRxiv preprint.
How to cite: pCS2-Opto-Acvr1ba-P2A-Acvr2ba was a gift from Katherine Rogers (Addgene plasmid # 232640 ; http://n2t.net/addgene:232640 ; RRID:Addgene_232640)
