[The description below was written by a language model from this plasmid's Addgene catalogue record and pLannotate feature annotations shown in this document.]
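Description:
pCS2-Opto-Acvr1ba-P2A-Acvr2ba is a pCS2+-based expression plasmid of about 7.4 kb carrying a light-controlled Nodal signalling system for zebrafish work. It is maintained in E. coli at high copy through a ColE1/pUC-type origin with ampicillin selection (AmpR), and it also retains an f1 origin and remnants of lac/lacZα sequence from the backbone. As is typical of pCS2+, the insert sits downstream of the simian CMV IE94 enhancer/promoter for direct expression in vertebrate cells. It also follows an SP6 promoter that allows in vitro transcription of sense mRNA, with an SV40 polyadenylation signal after the coding region. T7 and T3 promoters lie on the opposite strand.

The payload is a single open reading frame encoding two optogenetic receptor halves separated by a P2A self-cleaving peptide, so both proteins come from one transcript. Each half begins with a Src-derived N-myristoylation signal for membrane anchoring. This is followed by a receptor kinase fragment: zebrafish Acvr1ba (a type I activin/Nodal receptor) in the first half and Acvr2ba (type II) in the second. The annotation tool matched these fragments to mouse and human orthologues. Each kinase fragment is fused to a blue-light-sensing LOV domain, recorded as coming from Vaucheria frigida, although the software labelled it by homology to a Chlamydomonas phototropin. A partial FLAG epitope is annotated at the end of the second fusion. The P2A itself is not annotated, but it presumably occupies the gap between the two halves. The listed insert size of 1,893 bp is smaller than the annotated coding region, which spans roughly 3.3 kb.

The intended principle is that blue light drives LOV-mediated association of the type I and type II kinase domains, switching on Nodal signalling without ligand. The construct adapts earlier two-plasmid Nodal activators into a single-transcript format as part of a zebrafish optogenetic signalling toolkit.
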