Features (pLannotate 1.2.2; 21 found; start..end, strand, type, name):
     35..53      +  promoter       SP6 promoter: promoter for bacteriophage SP6 RNA polymerase
     91..132     +  CDS            myr: N-myristoylation signal from Src kinase (Pellman et al., 1985; Kaplan et al., 1988)
    181..1221    +  CDS            Acvr1b (fragment): ACV1B_MOUSE - Also known as Alk4. Experimental evidence at protein level: Swiss-Prot protein existence level 1. Transmembrane serine/threonine kinase activin type-1 receptor forming an activin receptor complex with activin receptor type-2 (ACVR2A or ACVR2B). Transduces the activin signal from the cell surface to the cytoplasm and is thus regulating a many physiological and pathological processes including neuronal differentiation and neuronal survival, hair follicle development and cycling, FSH production by the pituitary gland, wound healing, extracellular matrix production, immunosuppression
   1264..1620    +  CDS            PHOT (fragment): PHOT_CHLRE - Experimental evidence at protein level: Swiss-Prot protein existence level 1. Protein kinase that acts as a blue light photoreceptor (PubMed:15695460, PubMed:24285544). Required for non-photochemical quenching (NPQ), a mechanism that converts and dissipates the harmful excess absorbed light energy into heat and protect the photosynthetic apparatus from photo-oxidative damage (PubMed:27626383). Controls the energy-dependent chlorophyll fluorescence quenching (qE) activity of chlorophyll excited states by inducing the expression of the qE effector protein LHCSR3 in high light intens
   1807..1848    +  CDS            myr: N-myristoylation signal from Src kinase (Pellman et al., 1985; Kaplan et al., 1988)
   1894..2937    +  CDS            ACVR2B (fragment): AVR2B_HUMAN - Experimental evidence at protein level: Swiss-Prot protein existence level 1. Transmembrane serine/threonine kinase activin type-2 receptor forming an activin receptor complex with activin type-1 serine/threonine kinase receptors (ACVR1, ACVR1B or ACVR1c). Transduces the activin signal from the cell surface to the cytoplasm and is thus regulating many physiological and pathological processes including neuronal differentiation and neuronal survival, hair follicle development and cycling, FSH production by the pituitary gland, wound healing, extracellular matrix production, immunos
   2980..3336    +  CDS            PHOT (fragment): PHOT_CHLRE - Experimental evidence at protein level: Swiss-Prot protein existence level 1. Protein kinase that acts as a blue light photoreceptor (PubMed:15695460, PubMed:24285544). Required for non-photochemical quenching (NPQ), a mechanism that converts and dissipates the harmful excess absorbed light energy into heat and protect the photosynthetic apparatus from photo-oxidative damage (PubMed:27626383). Controls the energy-dependent chlorophyll fluorescence quenching (qE) activity of chlorophyll excited states by inducing the expression of the qE effector protein LHCSR3 in high light intens
   3433..3453    +  CDS            FLAG (fragment): FLAG® epitope tag, followed by an enterokinase cleavage site
   3464..3481    -  promoter       T7 promoter (fragment): promoter for bacteriophage T7 RNA polymerase
   3486..3620    -  polyA_signal   SV40 poly(A) signal: SV40 polyadenylation signal
   3733..3751    -  promoter       T3 promoter: promoter for bacteriophage T3 RNA polymerase
   3796..3812    -  protein_bind   lac operator: The lac repressor binds to the lac operator to inhibit transcription in E. coli. This inhibition can be relieved by adding lactose or isopropyl-β-D-thiogalactopyranoside (IPTG). lac repressor encoded by lacI
   3820..3850    -  promoter       lac promoter: promoter for the E. coli lac operon
   3865..3886    -  protein_bind   CAP binding site: CAP binding activates transcription in the presence of cAMP. E. coli catabolite activator protein
   3899..3991    -  CDS            lacI (fragment): lac repressor; lacI; The lac repressor binds to the lac operator to inhibit transcription in E. coli. This inhibition can be relieved by adding lactose or isopropyl-β-D-thiogalactopyranoside (IPTG).
   4174..4762    -  rep_origin     ori: high-copy-number ColE1/pMB1/pBR322/pUC origin of replication
   4933..5793    -  CDS            AmpR: β-lactamase; bla; confers resistance to ampicillin, carbenicillin, and related antibiotics
   5794..5898    -  promoter       AmpR promoter: bla
   5951..6379    -  rep_origin     f1 ori (sequence partly withheld): f1 bacteriophage origin of replication; arrow indicates direction of (+) strand synthesis
   6384..6450    -  CDS            lacZα (fragment): LacZα fragment of β-galactosidase; lacZ fragment
   6457..7434    +  promoter       CMV IE94 promoter: enhancer/promoter region of simian cytomegalovirus major immediate early transcription unit IE94
>Addgene plasmid #232640 | pCS2-Opto-Acvr1ba-P2A-Acvr2ba | addgene full sequence | sequence record 461338 | Addgene NGS Result
CGCCATTCTGCCTGGGGACGTCGGAGCAAGCTTGATTTAGGTGACACTATAGAATACAAGCTACTTGTTC
TTTTTGCAGGATCCGCCACCATGGGGAGTAGCAAGAGCAAGCCTAAGGACCCCAGCCAGCGCGGTGGAGG
AGGTTCTGGAGGCGGTGGAAGTGGTGGCGGAGGTAGCCACCGGCAGCGACTGGATGTTGAGGATCCATCC
TGTGATCACCTGTACTTGGCCAAAGACAAGACCTTACAGGATCTCATCTTCGATCTGTCCACCTCTGGTT
CAGGGTCTGGGCTGCCCTTGTTCGTTCAGAGGACTGTGGCCAGGACAATTGTACTGCAGGAGATCATAGG
AAAAGGTCGCTTTGGGGAAGTGTGGAGGGGGAGATGGAGAGGAGGTGATGTGGCTGTGAAGATCTTCTCA
TCCAGGGAGGAACGTTCCTGGTTCCGTGAAGCTGAGATTTACCAAACCATCATGCTCCGCCATGAAAACA
TCTTGGGCTTCATTGCTGCTGATAATAAAGACAATGGCACATGGACACAGCTGTGGCTAGTGTCAGACTA
CCATGAGCATGGCTCATTATTTGACTATCTCAACCACTACTCCGTCACAATCGAGGGGATGATCAAGTTA
TCGCTTTCAGCCGCCAGCGGTCTGGCACATCTGCACATGGAGATCCTGGGCACACAGGGGAAACCAGGCA
TCGCACATCGTGACCTCAAATCCAAAAACATCTTGGTGAAAAAGAATGGTACTTGCGCCATAGCAGATCT
AGGGCTCGCTGTACGGCACGAGTCCATCACTGATACTATAGACATTGCACCCAATCAGAGGGTGGGCACT
AAAAGATATATGGCCCCAGAGGTACTAGATGAAACGATCAACATGAAGCATTTTGATTCTTTCAAGTGTG
CTGATATCTATGCTTTGGGACTGGTATATTGGGAGATTGCACGACGGTGTAATGCTGGAGGTATCCATGA
AGATTATCAGCTACCCTACTATGACCTGGTGCCGTCCGACCCCTCCATAGAAGAGATGAGGAAGGTGGTG
TGTGACCAGAGGCTTCGGCCTAATGTGCCCAACTGGTGGCAGAGCTATGAGGCGCTGAGAGTGATGGGAA
AGATCATGCGGGAGTGTTGGTATGCCAACGGAGCGGCGCGGCTTACAGCTCTGCGGATTAAGAAGACTCT
TTCGCAACTCAGCGTCCAAGAAGACATTAAGGGTGGAGGAGGTTCTGGAGGCGGTGGAAGTGGTGGCGGA
GGTAGCCCTGACTACAGTCTCGTGAAGGCTCTGCAAATGGCACAACAGAATTTTGTCATTACAGACGCCT
CCCTCCCAGACAACCCTATCGTCTACGCCAGTAGAGGGTTTCTGACACTGACAGGCTATTCTCTCGACCA
GATCCTGGGCAGGAACTGCAGGTTTCTGCAAGGGCCAGAAACAGACCCAAGAGCTGTGGATAAGATCAGG
AATGCCATCACCAAAGGCGTTGATACCAGTGTCTGTCTGCTGAATTATAGACAGGATGGCACAACCTTCT
GGAATCTCTTCTTCGTGGCTGGACTCAGAGATTCTAAGGGCAATATTGTCAACTACGTCGGAGTGCAGTC
AAAGGTGAGCGAAGATTATGCCAAGCTGCTGGTCAACGAGCAGAACATTGAGTACAAAGGTGTGCGCACC
AGTAACATGCTGCGCAGAAAGCCCGGGTCTAGTTATCCGTACGACGTACCAGACTACGCAGGAAGCGGAG
CTACAAACTTCAGCCTGCTGAAGCAGGCTGGAGACGTGGAGGAGAACCCTGGACCTATGGGGAGTAGCAA
GAGCAAGCCTAAGGACCCCAGCCAGCGCGGTGGAGGAGGTTCTGGAGGCGGTGGAAGTGGTGGCGGAGGT
AGCAAACCTCCGTACGGACATGTGGACGTCAATGAGGATCCAGGCCCATCTCCTCCATCTCCTCTGGTGG
GTCTGAAGCCTCTGCAGCTGCTGGAGGTTAAAGCTCGCGGACGCTTCGGCTGCGTCTGGAAGGCTCAGAT
GATCAATGAATATGTAGCTGTCAAGATTTTCCCCATTCAGGATAAGCTGTCGTGGCAGAACGAGCGGGAG
ATGTTTTCCACTCCGGGAATGAAACATGATAACCTGCTGCGCTTCATCGCTGCTGAGAAACGCGGATCTA
ACCTGGAGATGGAGTTCTGGCTCATCACTGAGTTTCATGAGCGGGGCTCTCTGACGGACTATCTGAAGGG
GAACGCAGTGAGCTGGGCTGATCTGTGTGTGATAGCGGAGAGCATGGCCTGTGGTCTGGCGTATCTGCAT
GAAGACGTGCCGCGCTCCAAAGGAGAAGGCCCCAAACCAGCCATCGCACACAGAGACTTCAAGAGCAAGA
ATGTGATGCTGAAGATGGACCTCACCGCCGTCATTGGGGATTTTGGGCTGGCGGTGCGGTTTGAGCCGGG
GAAACCGCCGGGAGACACACATGGCCAGGTGGGCACGAGGAGGTACATGGCCCCGGAGGTTCTGGAAGGA
GCCATAAACTTCCAGCGGGACTCCTTTCTGCGGATAGACATGTACGCCATGGGCCTGGTGCTGTGGGAGC
TGGTGTCACGCTGCAAAGCTGCTGATGGTCCTGTGGACGAGTACATGCTGCCGTTTGAGGAGGAGATCGG
TCAGCACCCGTCGCTGGAGGATCTGCAGGATGCTGTGGTCCATAAGAAGCTGCGGCCGGCGTTTAAGGAC
TGCTGGCTCAAGCATTCAGGTCTGTGTCAGATGTGCGAGACCATGGAGGAGTGCTGGGATCATGACGCAG
AGGCTCGTCTGTCGGCCGGCTGTGTGCAGGAGCGCATCTCTCAGATCCGCCGCGTCAGCAGCTCCACCTC
AGACTGCCTGTTCTCCATGGTGACCTCGCTCACCAACGTGGACCTGCCGCCCAAAGAGTCCAGCATCGGC
GGCGGCGGCAGTGGCGGCGGCGGCTCTGGCGGCGGCGGCTCTCCTGACTACAGTCTCGTGAAGGCTCTGC
AAATGGCACAACAGAATTTTGTCATTACAGACGCCTCCCTCCCAGACAACCCTATCGTCTACGCCAGTAG
AGGGTTTCTGACACTGACAGGCTATTCTCTCGACCAGATCCTGGGCAGGAACTGCAGGTTTCTGCAAGGG
CCAGAAACAGACCCAAGAGCTGTGGATAAGATCAGGAATGCCATCACCAAAGGCGTTGATACCAGTGTCT
GTCTGCTGAATTATAGACAGGATGGCACAACCTTCTGGAATCTCTTCTTCGTGGCTGGACTCAGAGATTC
TAAGGGCAATATTGTCAACTACGTCGGAGTGCAGTCAAAGGTGAGCGAAGATTATGCCAAGCTGCTGGTC
AACGAGCAGAACATTGAGTACAAAGGTGTGCGCACCAGTAACATGCTGCGCAGAAAGCCCGGGTCTAGTG
ACTACAAGGACGACGACGACAAGTGATCTAGAACTATAGTGAGTCGTATTACGTAGATCCAGACATGATA
AGATACATTGATGAGTTTGGACAAACCACAACTAGAATGCAGTGAAAAAAATGCTTTATTTGTGAAATTT
GTGATGCTATTGCTTTATTTGTAACCATTATAAGCTGCAATAAACAAGTTAACAACAACAATTGCATTCA
TTTTATGTTTCAGGTTCAGGGGGAGGTGTGGGAGGTTTTTTAATTCGCGGCCGCGGCGCCAATGCATTGG
GCCCGGTACCCAGCTTTTGTTCCCTTTAGTGAGGGTTAATTGCGCGCTTGGCGTAATCATGGTCATAGCT
GTTTCCTGTGTGAAATTGTTATCCGCTCACAATTCCACACAACATACGAGCCGGGAGCATAAAGTGTAAA
GCCTGGGGTGCCTAATGAGTGAGCTAACTCACATTAATTGCGTTGCGCTCACTGCCCGCTTTCCAGTCGG
GAAACCTGTCGTGCCAGCTGCATTAATGAATCGGCCAACGCGCGGGGAGAGGCGGTTTGCGTATTGGGCG
CTCTTCCGCTTCCTCGCTCACTGACTCGCTGCGCTCGGTCGTTCGGCTGCGGCGAGCGGTATCAGCTCAC
TCAAAGGCGGTAATACGGTTATCCACAGAATCAGGGGATAACGCAGGAAAGAACATGTGAGCAAAAGGCC
AGCAAAAGGCCAGGAACCGTAAAAAGGCCGCGTTGCTGGCGTTTTTCCATAGGCTCCGCCCCCCTGACGA
GCATCACAAAAATCGACGCTCAAGTCAGAGGTGGCGAAACCCGACAGGACTATAAAGATACCAGGCGTTT
CCCCCTGGAAGCTCCCTCGTGCGCTCTCCTGTTCCGACCCTGCCGCTTACCGGATACCTGTCCGCCTTTC
TCCCTTCGGGAAGCGTGGCGCTTTCTCATAGCTCACGCTGTAGGTATCTCAGTTCGGTGTAGGTCGTTCG
CTCCAAGCTGGGCTGTGTGCACGAACCCCCCGTTCAGCCCGACCGCTGCGCCTTATCCGGTAACTATCGT
CTTGAGTCCAACCCGGTAAGACACGACTTATCGCCACTGGCAGCAGCCACTGGTAACAGGATTAGCAGAG
CGAGGTATGTAGGCGGTGCTACAGAGTTCTTGAAGTGGTGGCCTAACTACGGCTACACTAGAAGAACAGT
ATTTGGTATCTGCGCTCTGCTGAAGCCAGTTACCTTCGGAAAAAGAGTTGGTAGCTCTTGATCCGGCAAA
CAAACCACCGCTGGTAGCGGTGGTTTTTTTGTTTGCAAGCAGCAGATTACGCGCAGAAAAAAAGGATCTC
AAGAAGATCCTTTGATCTTTTCTACGGGGTCTGACGCTCAGTGGAACGAAAACTCACGTTAAGGGATTTT
GGTCATGAGATTATCAAAAAGGATCTTCACCTAGATCCTTTTAAATTAAAAATGAAGTTTTAAATCAATC
TAAAGTATATATGAGTAAACTTGGTCTGACAGTTACCAATGCTTAATCAGTGAGGCACCTATCTCAGCGA
TCTGTCTATTTCGTTCATCCATAGTTGCCTGACTCCCCGTCGTGTAGATAACTACGATACGGGAGGGCTT
ACCATCTGGCCCCAGTGCTGCAATGATACCGCGAGACCCACGCTCACCGGCTCCAGATTTATCAGCAATA
AACCAGCCAGCCGGAAGGGCCGAGCGCAGAAGTGGTCCTGCAACTTTATCCGCCTCCATCCAGTCTATTA
ATTGTTGCCGGGAAGCTAGAGTAAGTAGTTCGCCAGTTAATAGTTTGCGCAACGTTGTTGCCATTGCTAC
AGGCATCGTGGTGTCACGCTCGTCGTTTGGTATGGCTTCATTCAGCTCCGGTTCCCAACGATCAAGGCGA
GTTACATGATCCCCCATGTTGTGCAAAAAAGCGGTTAGCTCCTTCGGTCCTCCGATCGTTGTCAGAAGTA
AGTTGGCCGCAGTGTTATCACTCATGGTTATGGCAGCACTGCATAATTCTCTTACTGTCATGCCATCCGT
AAGATGCTTTTCTGTGACTGGTGAGTACTCAACCAAGTCATTCTGAGAATAGTGTATGCGGCGACCGAGT
TGCTCTTGCCCGGCGTCAATACGGGATAATACCGCGCCACATAGCAGAACTTTAAAAGTGCTCATCATTG
GAAAACGTTCTTCGGGGCGAAAACTCTCAAGGATCTTACCGCTGTTGAGATCCAGTTCGATGTAACCCAC
TCGTGCACCCAACTGATCTTCAGCATCTTTTACTTTCACCAGCGTTTCTGGGTGAGCAAAAACAGGAAGG
CAAAATGCCGCAAAAAAGGGAATAAGGGCGACACGGAAATGTTGAATACTCATACTCTTCCTTTTTCAAT
ATTATTGAAGCATTTATCAGGGTTATTGTCTCATGAGCGGATACATATTTGAATGTATTTAGAAAAATAA
ACAAATAGGGGTTCCGCGCACATTTCCCCGAAAAGTGCCACCTAAATTGTAAGCGTTAATATTTTGTTAA
AATTCGCGTTAAATTTTTGTTAAATCAGCTCATTTTTTAACCAATAGGCCGAAATCGGCAAAATCCCTTA
TAAATCAAAAGAATAGACCGAGATAGGGT
[37 nt withheld, positions 6050-6086]
AAAGAACGTGGACTCCAACGTCAAAGG
[49 nt withheld, positions 6114-6162]
T
[91 nt withheld, positions 6164-6254]
G
[124 nt withheld, positions 6256-6379]
CCCATTCGCCATTCAGGCTGCGCAACTGTTGGGAAGGGCGATCGGTGCGGGCCTCTTCGCTATTACGCCA
GTCGACCGCCAATTCAATATGGCGTATATGGACTCATGCCAATTCAATATGGTGGATCTGGACCTGTGCC
AATTCAATATGGCGTATATGGACTCGTGCCAATTCAATATGGTGGATCTGGACCCCAGCCAATTCAATAT
GGCGGACTTGGCACCATGCCAATTCAATATGGCGGACCTGGCACTGTGCCAACTGGGGAGGGGTCTACTT
GGCACGGTGCCAAGTTTGAGGAGGGGTCTTGGCCCTGTGCCAAGTCCGCCATATTGAATTGGCATGGTGC
CAATAATGGCGGCCATATTGGCTATATGCCAGGATCAATATATAGGCAATATCCAATATGGCCCTATGCC
AATATGGCTATTGGCCAGGTTCAATACTATGTATTGGCCCTATGCCATATAGTATTCCATATATGGGTTT
TCCTATTGACGTAGATAGCCCCTCCCAATGGGCGGTCCCATATACCATATATGGGGCTTCCTAATACCGC
CCATAGCCACTCCCCCATTGACGTCAATGGTCTCTATATATGGTCTTTCCTATTGACGTCATATGGGCGG
TCCTATTGACGTATATGGCGCCTCCCCCATTGACGTCAATTACGGTAAATGGCCCGCCTGGCTCAATGCC
CATTGACGTCAATAGGACCACCCACCATTGACGTCAATGGGATGGCTCATTGCCCATTCATATCCGTTCT
CACGCCCCCTATTGACGTCAATGACGGTAAATGGCCCACTTGGCAGTACATCAATATCTATTAATAGTAA
CTTGGCAAGTACATTACTATTGGAAGTACGCCAGGGTACATTGGCAGTACTCCCATTGACGTCAATGGCG
GTAAATGGCCCGCGATGGCTGCCAAGTACATCCCCATTGACGTCAATGGGGAGGGGCAATGACGCAAATG
GGCGTTCCATTGACGTAAATGGGCGGTAGGCGTGCCTAATGGGAGGTCTATATAAGCAATGCTCGTTTAG
GGAAC
